>Addgene plasmid #123726 | MTK3_011 | addgene full sequence | sequence record 248659 | Addgene NGS Result
TCATGACCAAAATCCCTTAACGTGAGTTTTCGTTCCACTGAGCGTCAGACCCCGTAGAAAAGATCAAAGG
ATCTTCTTGAGATCCTTTTTTTCTGCGCGTAATCTGCTGCTTGCAAACAAAAAAACCACCGCTACCAGCG
GTGGTTTGTTTGCCGGATCAAGAGCTACCAACTCTTTTTCCGAAGGTAACTGGCTTCAGCAGAGCGCAGA
TACCAAATACTGTTCTTCTAGTGTAGCCGTAGTTAGGCCACCACTTCAAGAACTCTGTAGCACCGCCTAC
ATACCTCGCTCTGCTAATCCTGTTACCAGTGGCTGCTGCCAGTGGCGATAAGTCGTGTCTTACCGGGTTG
GACTCAAGACGATAGTTACCGGATAAGGCGCAGCGGTCGGGCTGAACGGGGGGTTCGTGCACACAGCCCA
GCTTGGAGCGAACGACCTACACCGAACTGAGATACCTACAGCGTGAGCTATGAGAAAGCGCCACGCTTCC
CGAAGGGAGAAAGGCGGACAGGTATCCGGTAAGCGGCAGGGTCGGAACAGGAGAGCGCACGAGGGAGCTT
CCAGGGGGAAACGCCTGGTATCTTTATAGTCCTGTCGGGTTTCGCCACCTCTGACTTGAGCGTCGATTTT
TGTGATGCTCGTCAGGGGGGCGGAGCCTATGGAAAAACGCCAGCAACGCGGCCTTTTTACGGTTCCTGGC
CTTTTGCTGGCCTTTTGCTCACATGTTCTTTCCTGCGTTATCCCCTGATTCTGTGGATAACCGTAGTCGG
TCTCATATGTCTAGATTAGATAAAAGTAAAGTGATTAACAGCGCATTAGAGCTGCTTAATGAGGTCGGAA
TCGAAGGTTTAACAACCCGTAAACTCGCCCAGAAGCTAGGTGTAGAGCAGCCTACATTGTATTGGCATGT
AAAAAATAAGCGGGCTTTGCTCGACGCCTTAGCCATTGAGATGTTAGATAGGCACCATACTCACTTTTGC
CCTTTAGAAGGGGAAAGCTGGCAAGATTTTTTACGTAATAACGCTAAAAGTTTTAGATGTGCTTTACTAA
GTCATCGCGATGGAGCAAAAGTACATTTAGGTACACGGCCTACAGAAAAACAGTATGAAACTCTCGAAAA
TCAATTAGCCTTTTTATGCCAACAAGGTTTTTCACTAGAGAATGCATTATATGCACTCAGCGCTGTGGGG
CATTTTACTTTAGGTTGCGTATTGGAAGATCAAGAGCATCAAGTCGCTAAAGAAGAAAGGGAAACACCTA
CTACTGATAGTATGCCGCCATTATTACGACAAGCTATCGAATTATTTGATCACCAAGGTGCAGAGCCAGC
CTTCTTATTCGGCCTTGAATTGATCATATGCGGATTAGAAAAACAACTTAAATGTGAAAGTGGGTCCGCG
TACAGCCGCGCGCTCGATAGTGCTGGTAGTGCTGGTAGTGCTGGTATGATGTTCTTACCAACCGATTATT
GTTGCAGGTTAAGCGATCAAGAGTATATGGAGCTTGTGTTTGAGAATGGCCAGATTCTTGCAAAGGGCCA
AAGATCCAACGTTTCTCTGCATAATCAACGTACCAAATCGATCATGGATTTGTATGAGGCAGAGTATAAC
GAGGATTTCATGAAGAGTATCATCCATGGTGGTGGTGGTGCCATCACAAATCTCGGGGACACGCAGGTTG
TTCCACAAAGTCATGTTGCTGCTGCCCATGAAACAAACATGTTGGAAAGCAATAAACATGTTGACTACCC
ATACGATGTTCCAGATTACGCTGGATCCTGAGACCAGACCAATAAAAAACGCCCGGCGGCAACCGAGCGT
TCTGAACAAATCCAGATGGAGTTCTGAGGTCATTACTGGATCTATCAACAGGAGTCCAAGCGAGCTCGAT
ATCAAATTACGCCCCGCCCTGCCACTCATCGCAGTACTGTTGTAATTCATTAAGCATTCTGCCGACATGG
AAGCCATCACAAACGGCATGATGAACCTGAATCGCCAGCGGCATCAGCACCTTGTCGCCTTGCGTATAAT
ATTTGCCCATGGTGAAAACGGGGGCGAAGAAGTTGTCCATATTGGCCACGTTTAAATCAAAACTGGTGAA
ACTCACCCAGGGATTGGCTGAAACGAAAAACATATTCTCAATAAACCCTTTAGGGAAATAGGCCAGGTTT
TCACCGTAACACGCCACATCTTGCGAATATATGTGTAGAAACTGCCGGAAATCGTCGTGGTATTCACTCC
AGAGCGATGAAAACGTTTCAGTTTGCTCATGGAAAACGGTGTAACAAGGGTGAACACTATCCCATATCAC
CAGCTCACCGTCTTTCATTGCCATACGAAATTCCGGATGAGCATTCATCAGGCGGGCAAGAATGTGAATA
AAGGCCGGATAAAACTTGTGCTTATTTTTCTTTACGGTCTTTAAAAAGGCCGTAATATCCAGCTGAACGG
TCTGGTTATAGGTACATTGAGCAACTGACTGAAATGCCTCAAAATGTTCTTTACGATGCCATTGGGATAT
ATCAACGGTGGTATATCCAGTGATTTTTTTCTCCATTTTAGCTTCCTTAGCTCCTGAAAATCTCGATAAC
TCAAAAAATACGCCCGGTAGTGATCTTATTTCATTATGGTGAAAGTTGGAACCTCTTACGTGCCCGATCA
A
Features (pLannotate 1.2.2; 7 found; start..end, strand, type, name):
     77..665     +  rep_origin     ori: high-copy-number ColE1/pMB1/pBR322/pUC origin of replication
    777..1397    +  CDS            tetR: TETR2_ECOLX - Experimental evidence at protein level: Swiss-Prot protein existence level 1. TetR is the repressor of the tetracycline resistance element; its N-terminal region forms a helix-turn-helix structure and binds DNA. Binding of tetracycline to TetR reduces the repressor affinity for the tetracycline resistance gene (tetA) promoter operator sites. From Escherichia coli.
   1446..1745    +  CDS            PIF6 (fragment): PIF6_ARATH - Also known as BHLH132, EN111, PIL2. Experimental evidence at protein level: Swiss-Prot protein existence level 1. From Arabidopsis thaliana (Mouse-ear cress).
   1746..1772    +  CDS            3xHA (fragment): three tandem HA epitope tags
   1792..1826    -  terminator     lambda t0 terminator: minimal transcription terminator from phage lambda (Scholtissek and Grosse, 1987)
   1900..2556    -  CDS            cat: CAT_ECOLX - Experimental evidence at protein level: Swiss-Prot protein existence level 1. This enzyme is an effector of chloramphenicol resistance in bacteria. From Escherichia coli. This protein is used as a marker in many commonly used cloning vectors, such as pACYC184.
   2557..2654    -  promoter       cat promoter: promoter of the E. coli cat gene encoding chloramphenicol acetyltransferase
