[The description below was written by a language model from this plasmid's Addgene catalogue record and pLannotate feature annotations shown in this document.]
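Description:
MTK3_011 is a small (about 2.7 kb) part plasmid from the Mammalian Toolkit (MTK), a hierarchical modular cloning system for assembling genetic circuits for mammalian cells. It is built on the MTK0_027 part-entry backbone and, although catalogued as a mammalian expression vector, it contains no mammalian promoter or polyadenylation signal in the annotated features. It is a storage vector for a single coding-sequence module. In bacteria it is propagated through a high-copy ColE1/pUC-type origin and selected with chloramphenicol through a cat gene driven by its native promoter. A phage lambda t0 terminator lies between the resistance cassette and the insert.

The payload is a synthetic fusion open reading frame, TetR::PIF6::HA. The E. coli tetracycline repressor supplies a DNA-binding domain that recognises tet operator sites. It is followed by a fragment of Arabidopsis thaliana phytochrome-interacting factor 6 and then a short HA epitope sequence for immunodetection, which the annotation tool matched as a fragment of a 3xHA tag. The insert was introduced through BsmBI sites that were destroyed during cloning. As a Type 3 part it occupies the position generally reserved for coding sequences in the MTK, and it is meant to be combined with promoter, terminator and other parts into a complete transcription unit.

The depositor notes that the part sequence derives from earlier published work. PIF6 fragments are generally known as red/far-red light-dependent binding partners of phytochrome B, so a TetR–PIF6 fusion would typically serve as the operator-bound half of a light-switchable split transcription factor. The record itself states only that it is a Type 3 MTK part.
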