Addgene plasmid #123726: MTK3_011
Purpose: Encodes HA-tagged PIF6 fused to Tet Repressor protein as a Type 3 part to be used in the MTK system
Depositing lab: Hana El-Samad. Depositing organization: University of California, San Francisco (UCSF). Publication: A Toolkit for Rapid Modular Construction of Biological Circuits in Mammalian Cells. Fonseca JP, Bonny AR, Kumar GR, Ng AH, Town J, Wu QC, Aslankoohi E, Chen SY, Dods G, Harrigan P, Osimiri LC, Kistler AL, El-Samad H. ACS Synth Biol. 2019 Nov 15;8(11):2593-2606. doi: 10.1021/acssynbio.9b00322. Epub 2019 Nov 5. PubMed 31686495.
Backbone
  Vector backbone: MTK0_027
  Vector type: Mammalian Expression
Growth in bacteria
  Bacterial resistance: Chloramphenicol, 25 μg/mL
  Growth temperature: 37°C
  Growth strain: DH5alpha
  Copy number: Unknown
Gene/Insert
  Gene/Insert name: TETR::PIF6::HA
  Species: Synthetic
  Cloning method: Restriction Enzyme; 5′ cloning site BsmBI (destroyed during cloning); 3′ cloning site BsmBI (destroyed during cloning)
Terms and licenses: Academic/Nonprofit Terms; Industry Terms: Not Available to Industry
Depositor comments: Type 3 parts are generally reserved for coding sequences in the MTK. Part sequence is from https://doi.org/10.1093/nar/gkt002 Please visit https://www.biorxiv.org/content/10.1101/506188v2 for BioRxiv preprint
How to cite: MTK3_011 was a gift from Hana El-Samad (Addgene plasmid # 123726 ; http://n2t.net/addgene:123726 ; RRID:Addgene_123726)
